>Addgene plasmid #69974 | pY003 (pFnCpf1_delta Cas) | depositor full sequence | sequence record 124356 | pY003 (pFnCpf1_delta Cas) sequence 8759 bps
GAATTCCGGATGAGCATTCATCAGGCGGGCAAGAATGTGAATAAAGGCCGGATAAAACTTGTGCTTATTT
TTCTTTACGGTCTTTAAAAAGGCCGTAATATCCAGCTGAACGGTCTGGTTATAGGTACATTGAGCAACTG
ACTGAAATGCCTCAAAATGTTCTTTACGATGCCATTGGGATATATCAACGGTGGTATATCCAGTGATTTT
TTTCTCCATTTTAGCTTCCTTAGCTCCTGAAAATCTCGATAACTCAAAAAATACGCCCGGTAGTGATCTT
ATTTCATTATGGTGAAAGTTGGAACCTCTTACGTGCCGATCAACGTCTCATTTTCGCCAAAAGTTGGCCC
AGGGCTTCCCGGTATCAACAGGGACACCAGGATTTATTTATTCTGCGAAGTGATCTTCCGTCACAGGTAT
TTATTCGGCGCAAAGTGCGTCGGGTGATGCTGCCAACTTACTGATTTAGTGTATGATGGTGTTTTTGAGG
TGCTCCAGTGGCTTCTGTTTCTATCAGCTGTCCCTCCTGTTCAGCTACTGACGGGGTGGTGCGTAACGGC
AAAAGCACCGCCGGACATCAGCGCTAGCGGAGTGTATACTGGCTTACTATGTTGGCACTGATGAGGGTGT
CAGTGAAGTGCTTCATGTGGCAGGAGAAAAAAGGCTGCACCGGTGCGTCAGCAGAATATGTGATACAGGA
TATATTCCGCTTCCTCGCTCACTGACTCGCTACGCTCGGTCGTTCGACTGCGGCGAGCGGAAATGGCTTA
CGAACGGGGCGGAGATTTCCTGGAAGATGCCAGGAAGATACTTAACAGGGAAGTGAGAGGGCCGCGGCAA
AGCCGTTTTTCCATAGGCTCCGCCCCCCTGACAAGCATCACGAAATCTGACGCTCAAATCAGTGGTGGCG
AAACCCGACAGGACTATAAAGATACCAGGCGTTTCCCCCTGGCGGCTCCCTCGTGCGCTCTCCTGTTCCT
GCCTTTCGGTTTACCGGTGTCATTCCGCTGTTATGGCCGCGTTTGTCTCATTCCACGCCTGACACTCAGT
TCCGGGTAGGCAGTTCGCTCCAAGCTGGACTGTATGCACGAACCCCCCGTTCAGTCCGACCGCTGCGCCT
TATCCGGTAACTATCGTCTTGAGTCCAACCCGGAAAGACATGCAAAAGCACCACTGGCAGCAGCCACTGG
TAATTGATTTAGAGGAGTTAGTCTTGAAGTCATGCGCCGGTTAAGGCTAAACTGAAAGGACAAGTTTTGG
TGACTGCGCTCCTCCAAGCCAGTTACCTCGGTTCAAAGAGTTGGTAGCTCAGAGAACCTTCGAAAAACCG
CCCTGCAAGGCGGTTTTTTCGTTTTCAGAGCAAGAGATTACGCGCAGACCAAAACGATCTCAAGAAGATC
ATCTTATTAATCAGATAAAATATTTCTGTCTACTATGCCGATGAGTTTGGCAAAATTTTTTAGATCTACA
AAATTATAAACTAAATAAAGATTCTTATAATAACTTTATATATAATCGAAATGTAGAGAATTTTATAAGG
AGTCTTTATCATGTCAATTTATCAAGAATTTGTTAATAAATATAGTTTAAGTAAAACTCTAAGATTTGAG
TTAATCCCACAGGGTAAAACACTTGAAAACATAAAAGCAAGAGGTTTGATTTTAGATGATGAGAAAAGAG
CTAAAGACTACAAAAAGGCTAAACAAATAATTGATAAATATCATCAGTTTTTTATAGAGGAGATATTAAG
TTCGGTTTGTATTAGCGAAGATTTATTACAAAACTATTCTGATGTTTATTTTAAACTTAAAAAGAGTGAT
GATGATAATCTACAAAAAGATTTTAAAAGTGCAAAAGATACGATAAAGAAACAAATATCTGAATATATAA
AGGACTCAGAGAAATTTAAGAATTTGTTTAATCAAAACCTTATCGATGCTAAAAAAGGGCAAGAGTCAGA
TTTAATTCTATGGCTAAAGCAATCTAAGGATAATGGTATAGAACTATTTAAAGCCAATAGTGATATCACA
GATATAGATGAGGCGTTAGAAATAATCAAATCTTTTAAAGGTTGGACAACTTATTTTAAGGGTTTTCATG
AAAATAGAAAAAATGTTTATAGTAGCAATGATATTCCTACATCTATTATTTATAGGATAGTAGATGATAA
TTTGCCTAAATTTCTAGAAAATAAAGCTAAGTATGAGAGTTTAAAAGACAAAGCTCCAGAAGCTATAAAC
TATGAACAAATTAAAAAAGATTTGGCAGAAGAGCTAACCTTTGATATTGACTACAAAACATCTGAAGTTA
ATCAAAGAGTTTTTTCACTTGATGAAGTTTTTGAGATAGCAAACTTTAATAATTATCTAAATCAAAGTGG
TATTACTAAATTTAATACTATTATTGGTGGTAAATTTGTAAATGGTGAAAATACAAAGAGAAAAGGTATA
AATGAATATATAAATCTATACTCACAGCAAATAAATGATAAAACACTCAAAAAATATAAAATGAGTGTTT
TATTTAAGCAAATTTTAAGTGATACAGAATCTAAATCTTTTGTAATTGATAAGTTAGAAGATGATAGTGA
TGTAGTTACAACGATGCAAAGTTTTTATGAGCAAATAGCAGCTTTTAAAACAGTAGAAGAAAAATCTATT
AAAGAAACACTATCTTTATTATTTGATGATTTAAAAGCTCAAAAACTTGATTTGAGTAAAATTTATTTTA
AAAATGATAAATCTCTTACTGATCTATCACAACAAGTTTTTGATGATTATAGTGTTATTGGTACAGCGGT
ACTAGAATATATAACTCAACAAATAGCACCTAAAAATCTTGATAACCCTAGTAAGAAAGAGCAAGAATTA
ATAGCCAAAAAAACTGAAAAAGCAAAATACTTATCTCTAGAAACTATAAAGCTTGCCTTAGAAGAATTTA
ATAAGCATAGAGATATAGATAAACAGTGTAGGTTTGAAGAAATACTTGCAAACTTTGCGGCTATTCCGAT
GATATTTGATGAAATAGCTCAAAACAAAGACAATTTGGCACAGATATCTATCAAATATCAAAATCAAGGT
AAAAAAGACCTACTTCAAGCTAGTGCGGAAGATGATGTTAAAGCTATCAAGGATCTTTTAGATCAAACTA
ATAATCTCTTACATAAACTAAAAATATTTCATATTAGTCAGTCAGAAGATAAGGCAAATATTTTAGACAA
GGATGAGCATTTTTATCTAGTATTTGAGGAGTGCTACTTTGAGCTAGCGAATATAGTGCCTCTTTATAAC
AAAATTAGAAACTATATAACTCAAAAGCCATATAGTGATGAGAAATTTAAGCTCAATTTTGAGAACTCGA
CTTTGGCTAATGGTTGGGATAAAAATAAAGAGCCTGACAATACGGCAATTTTATTTATCAAAGATGATAA
ATATTATCTGGGTGTGATGAATAAGAAAAATAACAAAATATTTGATGATAAAGCTATCAAAGAAAATAAA
GGCGAGGGTTATAAAAAAATTGTTTATAAACTTTTACCTGGCGCAAATAAAATGTTACCTAAGGTTTTCT
TTTCTGCTAAATCTATAAAATTTTATAATCCTAGTGAAGATATACTTAGAATAAGAAATCATTCCACACA
TACAAAAAATGGTAGTCCTCAAAAAGGATATGAAAAATTTGAGTTTAATATTGAAGATTGCCGAAAATTT
ATAGATTTTTATAAACAGTCTATAAGTAAGCATCCGGAGTGGAAAGATTTTGGATTTAGATTTTCTGATA
CTCAAAGATATAATTCTATAGATGAATTTTATAGAGAAGTTGAAAATCAAGGCTACAAACTAACTTTTGA
AAATATATCAGAGAGCTATATTGATAGCGTAGTTAATCAGGGTAAATTGTACCTATTCCAAATCTATAAT
AAAGATTTTTCAGCTTATAGCAAAGGGCGACCAAATCTACATACTTTATATTGGAAAGCGCTGTTTGATG
AGAGAAATCTTCAAGATGTGGTTTATAAGCTAAATGGTGAGGCAGAGCTTTTTTATCGTAAACAATCAAT
ACCTAAAAAAATCACTCACCCAGCTAAAGAGGCAATAGCTAATAAAAACAAAGATAATCCTAAAAAAGAG
AGTGTTTTTGAATATGATTTAATCAAAGATAAACGCTTTACTGAAGATAAGTTTTTCTTTCACTGTCCTA
TTACAATCAATTTTAAATCTAGTGGAGCTAATAAGTTTAATGATGAAATCAATTTATTGCTAAAAGAAAA
AGCAAATGATGTTCATATATTAAGTATAGATAGAGGTGAAAGACATTTAGCTTACTATACTTTGGTAGAT
GGTAAAGGCAATATCATCAAACAAGATACTTTCAACATCATTGGTAATGATAGAATGAAAACAAACTACC
ATGATAAGCTTGCTGCAATAGAGAAAGATAGGGATTCAGCTAGGAAAGACTGGAAAAAGATAAATAACAT
CAAAGAGATGAAAGAGGGCTATCTATCTCAGGTAGTTCATGAAATAGCTAAGCTAGTTATAGAGTATAAT
GCTATTGTGGTTTTTGAGGATTTAAATTTTGGATTTAAAAGAGGGCGTTTCAAGGTAGAGAAGCAGGTCT
ATCAAAAGTTAGAAAAAATGCTAATTGAGAAACTAAACTATCTAGTTTTCAAAGATAATGAGTTTGATAA
AACTGGGGGAGTGCTTAGAGCTTATCAGCTAACAGCACCTTTTGAGACTTTTAAAAAGATGGGTAAACAA
ACAGGTATTATCTACTATGTACCAGCTGGTTTTACTTCAAAAATTTGTCCTGTAACTGGTTTTGTAAATC
AGTTATATCCTAAGTATGAAAGTGTCAGCAAATCTCAAGAGTTCTTTAGTAAGTTTGACAAGATTTGTTA
TAACCTTGATAAGGGCTATTTTGAGTTTAGTTTTGATTATAAAAACTTTGGTGACAAGGCTGCCAAAGGC
AAGTGGACTATAGCTAGCTTTGGGAGTAGATTGATTAACTTTAGAAATTCAGATAAAAATCATAATTGGG
ATACTCGAGAAGTTTATCCAACTAAAGAGTTGGAGAAATTGCTAAAAGATTATTCTATCGAATATGGGCA
TGGCGAATGTATCAAAGCAGCTATTTGCGGTGAGAGCGACAAAAAGTTTTTTGCTAAGCTAACTAGTGTC
CTAAATACTATCTTACAAATGCGTAACTCAAAAACAGGTACTGAGTTAGATTATCTAATTTCACCAGTAG
CAGATGTAAATGGCAATTTCTTTGATTCGCGACAGGCGCCAAAAAATATGCCTCAAGATGCTGATGCCAA
TGGTGCTTATCATATTGGGCTAAAAGGTCTGATGCTACTAGGTAGGATCAAAAATAATCAAGAGGGCAAA
AAACTCAATTTGGTTATCAAAAATGAAGAGTATTTTGAGTTCGTGCAGAATAGGAATAACTAATTCATTC
AAGAATATATTACCCTGTCAGTTTAGCGACTATTACCTCTTTAATAATTTGCAGGGGAATTATTTTAGTA
ATAGTAATATACACAAGAGTTATTGATTATATGGAAAATTATATTTAGATAACATGGTTAAATGATTTTA
TATTCTGTCCTTACTCGATATATTTTTTATAGACTAAAAATTGCAAACCTTAGTCTTTATGTTAAAATAA
CTACTAAGTTCTTAGAGATATTTAAAAATATGACTGTTGTTATATATCAAAATGCTAAAAAAATCATAGA
TTTTAGGTCTTTTTTTGCTGATTTAGGCAAAAACGGGTCTAAGAACTTTAAATAATTTCTACTGTTGTAG
ATGAGAAGTCATTTAATAAGGCCACTGTTAAAAGTCTAAGAACTTTAAATAATTTCTACTGTTGTAGATG
CTACTATTCCTGTGCCTTCAGATAATTCAGTCTAAGAACTTTAAATAATTTCTACTGTTGTAGATGTCTA
GAGCCTTTTGTATTAGTAGCCGGTCTAAGAACTTTAAATAATTTCTACTGTTGTAGATTAGCGATTTATG
AAGGTCATTTTTTTGTCTAGCTTTAATGCGGTAGTTTATCACAGTTAAATTGCTAACGCAGTCAGGCACC
GTGTATGAAATCTAACAATGCGCTCATCGTCATCCTCGGCACCGTCACCCTGGATGCTGTAGGCATAGGC
TTGGTTATGCCGGTACTGCCGGGCCTCTTGCGGGATATCGTCCATTCCGACAGCATCGCCAGTCACTATG
GCGTGCTGCTAGCGCTATATGCGTTGATGCAATTTCTATGCGCACCCGTTCTCGGAGCACTGTCCGACCG
CTTTGGCCGCCGCCCAGTCCTGCTCGCTTCGCTACTTGGAGCCACTATCGACTACGCGATCATGGCGACC
ACACCCGTCCTGTGGATCCTCTACGCCGGACGCATCGTGGCCGGCATCACCGGCGCCACAGGTGCGGTTG
CTGGCGCCTATATCGCCGACATCACCGATGGGGAAGATCGGGCTCGCCACTTCGGGCTCATGAGCGCTTG
TTTCGGCGTGGGTATGGTGGCAGGCCCCGTGGCCGGGGGACTGTTGGGCGCCATCTCCTTGCATGCACCA
TTCCTTGCGGCGGCGGTGCTCAACGGCCTCAACCTACTACTGGGCTGCTTCCTAATGCAGGAGTCGCATA
AGGGAGAGCGTCGACCGATGCCCTTGAGAGCCTTCAACCCAGTCAGCTCCTTCCGGTGGGCGCGGGGCAT
GACTATCGTCGCCGCACTTATGACTGTCTTCTTTATCATGCAACTCGTAGGACAGGTGCCGGCAGCGCTC
TGGGTCATTTTCGGCGAGGACCGCTTTCGCTGGAGCGCGACGATGATCGGCCTGTCGCTTGCGGTATTCG
GAATCTTGCACGCCCTCGCTCAAGCCTTCGTCACTGGTCCCGCCACCAAACGTTTCGGCGAGAAGCAGGC
CATTATCGCCGGCATGGCGGCCGACGCGCTGGGCTACGTCTTGCTGGCGTTCGCGACGCGAGGCTGGATG
GCCTTCCCCATTATGATTCTTCTCGCTTCCGGCGGCATCGGGATGCCCGCGTTGCAGGCCATGCTGTCCA
GGCAGGTAGATGACGACCATCAGGGACAGCTTCAAGGATCGCTCGCGGCTCTTACCAGCCTAACTTCGAT
CATTGGACCGCTGATCGTCACGGCGATTTATGCCGCCTCGGCGAGCACATGGAACGGGTTGGCATGGATT
GTAGGCGCCGCCCTATACCTTGTCTGCCTCCCCGCGTTGCGTCGCGGTGCATGGAGCCGGGCCACCTCGA
CCTGAATGGAAGCCGGCGGCACCTCGCTAACGGATTCACCACTCCAAGAATTGGAGCCAATCAATTCTTG
CGGAGAACTGTGAATGCGCAAACCAACCCTTGGCAGAACATATCCATCGCGTCCGCCATCTCCAGCAGCC
GCACGCGGCGCATCTCGGGCAGCGTTGGGTCCTGGCCACGGGTGCGCATGATCGTGCTCCTGTCGTTGAG
GACCCGGCTAGGCTGGCGGGGTTGCCTTACTGGTTAGCAGAATGAATCACCGATACGCGAGCGAACGTGA
AGCGACTGCTGCTGCAAAACGTCTGCGACCTGAGCAACAACATGAATGGTCTTCGGTTTCCGTGTTTCGT
AAAGTCTGGAAACGCGGAAGTCCCCTACGTGCTGCTGAAGTTGCCCGCAACAGAGAGTGGAACCAACCGG
TGATACCACGATACTATGACTGAGAGTCAACGCCATGAGCGGCCTCATTTCTTATTCTGAGTTACAACAG
TCCGCACCGCTGTCCGGTAGCTCCTTCCGGTGGGCGCGGGGCATGACTATCGTCGCCGCACTTATGACTG
TCTTCTTTATCATGCAACTCGTAGGACAGGTGCCGGCAGCGCCCAACAGTCCCCCGGCCACGGGGCCTGC
CACCATACCCACGCCGAAACAAGCGCCCTGCACCATTATGTTCCGGATCTGCATCGCAGGATGCTGCTGG
CTACCCTGTGGAACACCTACATCTGTATTAACGAAGCGCTAACCGTTTTTATCAGGCTCTGGGAGGCAGA
ATAAATGATCATATCGTCAATTATTACCTCCACGGGGAGAGCCTGAGCAAACTGGCCTCAGGCATTTGAG
AAGCACACGGTCACACTGCTTCCGGTAGTCAATAAACCGGTAAACCAGCAATAGACATAAGCGGCTATTT
AACGACCCTGCCCTGAACCGACGACCGGGTCGAATTTGCTTTCGAATTTCTGCCATTCATCCGCTTATTA
TCACTTATTCAGGCGTAGCACCAGGCGTTTAAGGGCACCAATAACTGCCTTAAAAAAATTACGCCCCGCC
CTGCCACTCATCGCAGTACTGTTGTAATTCATTAAGCATTCTGCCGACATGGAAGCCATCACAGACGGCA
TGATGAACCTGAATCGCCAGCGGCATCAGCACCTTGTCGCCTTGCGTATAATATTTGCCCATGGTGAAAA
CGGGGGCGAAGAAGTTGTCCATATTGGCCACGTTTAAATCAAAACTGGTGAAACTCACCCAGGGATTGGC
TGAGACGAAAAACATATTCTCAATAAACCCTTTAGGGAAATAGGCCAGGTTTTCACCGTAACACGCCACA
TCTTGCGAATATATGTGTAGAAACTGCCGGAAATCGTCGTGGTATTCACTCCAGAGCGATGAAAACGTTT
CAGTTTGCTCATGGAAAACGGTGTAACAAGGGTGAACACTATCCCATATCACCAGCTCACCGTCTTTCAT
TGCCATACG
Features (pLannotate 1.2.2; 11 found; start..end, strand, type, name):
    220..322     -  promoter       cat promoter: promoter of the E. coli cat gene encoding chloramphenicol acetyltransferase
    443..586     +  mobile_element IS1 (fragment): prokaryotic transposable element IS1
    705..760     -  rep_origin     RSF ori (fragment): Plasmids containing the RSF 1030 origin of replication can be propagated in E. coli cells that contain additional plasmids with compatible origins.
    848..1393    -  rep_origin     p15A ori: Plasmids containing the medium-copy-number p15A origin of replication can be propagated in E. coli cells that contain a second plasmid with the ColE1 origin.
   1551..5450    +  CDS            cas12a: CS12A_FRATN - Also known as cpf1 From Francisella tularensis subsp. novicida (strain U112).
   5740..5756    +  promoter       sacB promoter (fragment): sacR; sacB promoter and control region
   6095..7285    +  CDS            TcR: tetracycline efflux protein; tet; confers resistance to tetracycline
   7789..7882    +  CDS            TcR (fragment): tetracycline efflux protein; tet; confers resistance to tetracycline
   7879..7936    -  CDS            TcR (fragment): tetracycline efflux protein; tet; confers resistance to tetracycline
   7926..8021    +  CDS            resD (fragment): REDF_ECOLI - Also known as D. Protein inferred from homology: Swiss-Prot protein existence level 3. Acts as a repressor of transcription and as a site-specific resolvase that cleaves at the RfsF site. From Escherichia coli (strain K12).
   8319..219     -  CDS            CmR (across the origin): chloramphenicol acetyltransferase; cat; confers resistance to chloramphenicol
