[The description below was written by a language model from this plasmid's Addgene catalogue record, the feature table of its GenBank file and pLannotate feature annotations shown in this document.]
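Description:
pY003 (pFnCpf1_delta Cas) is a low-copy bacterial expression plasmid of 8,759 bp built on the pACYC184 backbone for heterologous reconstitution of a minimal Cpf1 (Cas12a) CRISPR system in E. coli. It replicates from the p15A origin, which is compatible with ColE1-type plasmids and so allows a second plasmid, such as a target plasmid, to be maintained in the same cell. Selection is with chloramphenicol through the cat gene and its native promoter. The feature table also shows a full-length tetracycline efflux gene plus several TcR fragments, along with short IS1, RSF ori and resD matches. These appear to be backbone remnants, and the record lists only chloramphenicol as the selection marker.

The roughly 4.6 kb insert is a trimmed version of the Francisella tularensis subsp. novicida Cpf1 locus. It keeps the 3.9 kb cas12a/cpf1 coding sequence and, according to the catalogue entry, spacers 1–4 of the associated CRISPR array, while the other Cas genes of the locus have been deleted. The array itself is not annotated in the feature table, though it presumably lies in the unannotated region downstream of the cas12a gene. No promoter for cpf1 or the array is stated; the short sacB promoter hit there is a 17 bp fragment and probably spurious. Removing the other Cas genes lets the plasmid test whether Cpf1 and its CRISPR array alone are enough for RNA-guided DNA interference, consistent with the associated work characterising Cpf1 as a single-protein effector nuclease. The accompanying GenBank record covers only 1,088 bp and carries no feature annotation, so it adds nothing further.
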