Addgene plasmid #69974: pY003 (pFnCpf1_delta Cas)
Purpose: Expresses FnCpf1 and spacers 1-4 of CRISPR array. Cas genes are removed.
Depositing lab: Feng Zhang. Depositing organization: Broad Institute. Publication: Cpf1 Is a Single RNA-Guided Endonuclease of a Class 2 CRISPR-Cas System. Zetsche B, Gootenberg JS, Abudayyeh OO, Slaymaker IM, Makarova KS, Essletzbichler P, Volz SE, Joung J, van der Oost J, Regev A, Koonin EV, Zhang F. Cell. 2015 Sep 23. pii: S0092-8674(15)01200-3. doi: 10.1016/j.cell.2015.09.038. PubMed 26422227.
Backbone
  Vector backbone: pACYC184
  Backbone manufacturer: New England Biolabs
  Backbone size w/o insert (bp): 4245
  Total vector size (bp): 8759
  Vector type: Bacterial Expression, CRISPR
Growth in bacteria
  Bacterial resistance: Chloramphenicol, 25 μg/mL
  Growth temperature: 37°C
  Growth strain: NEB Stable
  Copy number: Low Copy
Gene/Insert
  Gene/Insert name: FnCpf1 locus without Cas genes (alt name: Cpf1)
  Species: Francisella tularensis subsp. novicida
  Insert size (bp): 4613
  Mutation: Cas genes are deleted from locus
  GenBank ID: WP_003040289.1
Terms and licenses: Academic/Nonprofit Terms; Industry Terms: Not Available to Industry
How to cite: pY003 (pFnCpf1_delta Cas) was a gift from Feng Zhang (Addgene plasmid # 69974 ; http://n2t.net/addgene:69974 ; RRID:Addgene_69974)
