LOCUS       Exported 1088 bp ds-DNA linear SYN 06-JUN-2021
DEFINITION  Expresses FnCpf1 and spacers 1-4 of CRISPR array. Cas genes are
            removed..
ACCESSION   .
VERSION     .
KEYWORDS    pY003 (pFnCpf1_delta Cas)
SOURCE      synthetic DNA construct
  ORGANISM  synthetic DNA construct
REFERENCE   1 (bases 1 to 1088)
  AUTHORS   Zetsche B, Gootenberg JS, Abudayyeh OO, Slaymaker IM, Makarova KS,
            Essletzbichler P, Volz SE, Joung J, van der Oost J, Regev A, Koonin
            EV, Zhang F
  TITLE     Cpf1 Is a Single RNA-Guided Endonuclease of a Class 2 CRISPR-Cas
            System.
  JOURNAL   Cell. 2015 Sep 23. pii: S0092-8674(15)01200-3. doi:
            10.1016/j.cell.2015.09.038.
  PUBMED    26422227
REFERENCE   2 (bases 1 to 1088)
  AUTHORS   .
  TITLE     Direct Submission
  JOURNAL   Exported Jun 6, 2021 from SnapGene Server 1.1.58
            http://www.snapgene.com
FEATURES             Location/Qualifiers
     source          1..1088
                     /organism="synthetic DNA construct"
                     /mol_type="other DNA"
ORIGIN
        1 aaataatcaa gagggcaaaa aactcaattt ggttatcaaa aatgaagagt attttgagtt
       61 cgtgcagaat aggaataact aattcattca agaatatatt accctgtcag tttagcgact
      121 attacctctt taataatttg caggggaatt attttagtaa tagtaatata cacaagagtt
      181 attgattata tggaaaatta tatttagata acatggttaa atgattttat attctgtcct
      241 tactcgatat attttttata gactaaaaat tgcaaacctt agtctttatg ttaaaataac
      301 tactaagttc ttagagatat ttaaaaatat gactgttgtt atatatcaaa atgctaaaaa
      361 aatcatagat tttaggtctt tttttgctga tttaggcaaa aacgggtcta agaactttaa
      421 ataatttcta ctgttgtaga tgagaagtca tttaataagg ccactgttaa aagtctaaga
      481 actttaaata atttctactg ttgtagatgc tactattcct gtgccttcag ataattcagt
      541 ctaagaactt taaataattt ctactgttgt agatgtctag agccttttgt attagtagcc
      601 ggtctaagaa ctttaaataa tttctactgt tgtagattag cgatttatga aggtcatttt
      661 tttgtctagc tttaatgcgg tagtttatca cagttaaatt gctaacgcag tcaggcaccg
      721 tgtatgaaat ctaacaatgc gctcatcgtc atcctcggca ccgtcaccct ggatgctgta
      781 ggcataggct tggttatgcc ggtactgccg ggcctcttgc gggatatcgt ccattccgac
      841 agcatcgcca gtcactatgg cgtgctgcta gcgctatatg cgttgatgca atttctatgc
      901 gcacccgttc tcggagcact gtccgaccgc tttggccgcc gcccagtcct gctcgcttcg
      961 ctacttggag ccactatcga ctacgcgatc atggcgacca cacccgtcct gtggatcctc
     1021 tacgccggac gcatcgtggc cggcatcacc ggcgccacag gtgcggttgc tggcgcctat
     1081 atcgccga
//
