>Addgene plasmid #69974 | pY003 (pFnCpf1_delta Cas) | addgene partial sequence | sequence record 128418 | p15A-F 5'-gattacgcgcagaccaaaac-3'
TCTTATTAATCAGATAAAATATTTCTGTCTACTATGCCGATGAGTTTGGCAAAATTTTTTAGATCTACAA
AATTATAAACTAAATAAAGATTCTTATAATAACTTTATATATAATCGAAATGTAGAGAATTTTATAAGGA
GTCTTTATCATGTCAATTTATCAAGAATTTGTTAATAAATATAGTTTAAGTAAAACTCTAAGATTTGAGT
TAATCCCACAGGGTAAAACACTTGAAAACATAAAAGCAAGAGGTTTGATTTTAGATGATGAGAAAAGAGC
TAAAGACTACAAAAAGGCTAAACAAATAATTGATAAATATCATCAGTTTTTTATAGAGGAGATATTAAGT
TCGGTTTGTATTAGCGAAGATTTATTACAAAACTATTCTGATGTTTATTTTAAACTTAAAAAGAGTGATG
ATGATAATCTACAAAAAGATTTTAAAAGTGCAAAAGATACGATAAAGAAACAAATATCTGAATATATAAA
GGACTCAGAGAAATTTAAGAATTTGTTTAATCAAAACCTTATCGATGCTAAAAAAGGGCAAGAGTCAGAT
TTAATTCTATGGCTAAAGCAATCTAAGGATAATGGTATAGAACTATTTAAAGCCAATAGTGATATCACAG
ATATAGATGAGGCGTTAGAAATAATCAAATCTTTTAAAGGTTGGACAACTTATTTTAAGGGTTTTCATGA
AAATAGAAAAAATGTTTATAGTAGCAATGATATTCCTACATCTATTATTTATAGGATAGTAGATGATAAT
TTGCCTAAATTTCTAGAAAATAAAGCTAAGTATGAGAGTTTAAAAGACAAAGCTCCAGAAGCTATAAACT
ATGAACAAATTAAAAAAGATTTGGCAGAAGAGCTAACCTTTGATATTGACTACAAAACATCTGAAGTTAA
TCAAAGAGTTTTTTCACTTGATGAAGTTTTTGAGATAGCAAACTTTAATAATTATCTAAATCAAAGTGGT
ATTACTAAATTTAATACTATTATTGGTGGTAAATTTGTAAATGGTGAAAATACAAAGAGAAAAGGTATAA
A
