>Addgene plasmid #69974 | pY003 (pFnCpf1_delta Cas) | addgene partial sequence | sequence record 128422 | pBRrevBam 5'-GGTGATGTCGGCGATATAGG-3'
TGGCGCCGGTGATGCCGGCCACGATGCGTCCGGCGTAGAGGATCCACAGGACGGGTGTGGTCGCCATGAT
CGCGTAGTCGATAGTGGCTCCAAGTAGCGAAGCGAGCAGGACTGGGCGGCGGCCAAAGCGGTCGGACAGT
GCTCCGAGAACGGGTGCGCATAGAAATTGCATCAACGCATATAGCGCTAGCAGCACGCCATAGTGACTGG
CGATGCTGTCGGAATGGACGATATCCCGCAAGAGGCCCGGCAGTACCGGCATAACCAAGCCTATGCCTAC
AGCATCCAGGGTGACGGTGCCGAGGATGACGATGAGCGCATTGTTAGATTTCATACACGGTGCCTGACTG
CGTTAGCAATTTAACTGTGATAAACTACCGCATTAAAGCTAGACAAAAAAATGACCTTCATAAATCGCTA
ATCTACAACAGTAGAAATTATTTAAAGTTCTTAGACCGGCTACTAATACAAAAGGCTCTAGACATCTACA
ACAGTAGAAATTATTTAAAGTTCTTAGACTGAATTATCTGAAGGCACAGGAATAGTAGCATCTACAACAG
TAGAAATTATTTAAAGTTCTTAGACTTTTAACAGTGGCCTTATTAAATGACTTCTCATCTACAACAGTAG
AAATTATTTAAAGTTCTTAGACCCGTTTTTGCCTAAATCAGCAAAAAAAGACCTAAAATCTATGATTTTT
TTAGCATTTTGATATATAACAACAGTCATATTTTTAAATATCTCTAAGAACTTAGTAGTTATTTTAACAT
AAAGACTAAGGTTTGCAATTTTTAGTCTATAAAAAATATATCGAGTAAGGACAGAATATAAAATCATTTA
ACCATGTTATCTAAATATAATTTTCCATATAATCAATAACTCTTGTGTATATTACTATTACTAAAATAAT
TCCCCTGCAAATTATTAAAGAGGTAATAGTCGCTAAACTGACAGGGTAATATATTCTTGAATGAATTAGT
TATTCCTATTCTGCACGAACTCAAAATACTCTTCATTTTTGATAACCAAATTGAGTTTTTTGCCCTCTTG
ATTATTTT
